Addgene plasmid #103453: LSB-hsa-miR-339-5p
Purpose: Used to sense miRNA activity using fluorescence based tools. hsa-miR-339-5p target in 3' UTR of of mKate. miRNA activity can be measured by the repression of mKate2 relative to EBFP2 fluorescent proteins . Plasmid is inherently unstable; please see Depositor Comments
Depositing lab: Ron Weiss. Depositing organization: Massachusetts Institute of Technology. Publication: A mixed antagonistic/synergistic miRNA repression model enables accurate predictions of multi-input miRNA sensor activity. Gam JJ, Babb J, Weiss R. Nat Commun. 2018 Jun 22;9(1):2430. doi: 10.1038/s41467-018-04575-0. PubMed 29934631.
Backbone
  Vector backbone: Low Sensor Backbone (LSB)
  Vector type: Mammalian Expression, Synthetic Biology
Growth in bacteria
  Bacterial resistance: Ampicillin and Kanamycin, 100 & 50 μg/mL
  Growth temperature: 30°C
  Growth strain: NEB Stable
  Copy number: High Copy
Gene/Insert
  Gene/Insert name: hsa-miR-339-5p target
  Species: H. sapiens (human)
  Entrez Gene: MIR339 (a.k.a. MIRN339, hsa-mir-339)
  Promoter: EF-1a
  Cloning method: Gibson Cloning
Terms and licenses: Academic/Nonprofit Terms; Industry Terms: Not Available to Industry
Depositor comments: Please note that this plasmid is inherently unstable due to a repeating poly A element. We recommend performing a diagnostic digest on multiple colonies upon receipt. The depositors would like to note the presence of several discrepancies between the depositor sequence and physical plasmid sequence. In particular, the sequences upstream and downstream of the puromycin coding region have 10 bp insertions which do not affect the ability to perform puromycin selection. The sequences for those regions within the physical plasmids are as follows: Upstream of Puro: GAATTCGACCGCCTGTCTCAAGGTGCCACC; Downstream of Puro: GCTTTGAGACTACGCGTGAATTCACTCCTC.
How to cite: LSB-hsa-miR-339-5p was a gift from Ron Weiss (Addgene plasmid # 103453 ; http://n2t.net/addgene:103453 ; RRID:Addgene_103453)
