[The description below was written by a language model from this plasmid's Addgene catalogue record and pLannotate feature annotations shown in this document.]
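Description:
LSB-hsa-miR-339-5p is an 11 kb mammalian expression plasmid built on the Low Sensor Backbone (LSB), designed as a two-colour fluorescent sensor of microRNA activity for synthetic biology work. It replicates in E. coli from a high-copy ColE1/pUC-type origin and carries both a β-lactamase (ampicillin) and an aph(3')-Ia (kanamycin) marker, with dual selection listed in the record. A puromycin N-acetyltransferase coding sequence followed by a rabbit β-globin poly(A) signal is also present for selection in mammalian cells. No promoter for it is annotated in the feature table.

The payload consists of two parallel transcription units. Each is driven by the human EF-1α core promoter with its intron A and terminated by a β-globin 3' region and poly(A) signal, and each is flanked by attB4, attB1 and attB2 scars indicating Gateway-style assembly. The first unit encodes the red fluorescent protein mKate2, and according to the catalogue entry its 3' UTR carries a target site for human miR-339-5p. This site is not annotated, but it would fall in the unannotated gap between the attB2 site and the β-globin sequence. The second unit encodes the blue protein EBFP2 without a miRNA target and serves as an internal reference for plasmid dose and expression. When miR-339-5p is active in transfected cells, it represses mKate2, so the mKate2-to-EBFP2 ratio reports miRNA activity in individual cells.

The depositor notes that the repeated poly(A) elements make the plasmid inherently prone to recombination. The physical plasmid also differs slightly from the deposited sequence, with short insertions flanking the puromycin coding region that do not impair selection.
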