Features (pLannotate 1.2.2; 28 found; start..end, strand, type, name):
     87..675     -  rep_origin     ori: high-copy-number ColE1/pMB1/pBR322/pUC origin of replication
    846..1706    -  CDS            AmpR: β-lactamase; bla; confers resistance to ampicillin, carbenicillin, and related antibiotics
   1707..1778    -  promoter       AmpR promoter: bla
   1857..2456    +  CDS            PuroR: puromycin N-acetyltransferase; pac from Streptomyces alboniger; confers resistance to puromycin
   2461..2541    +  CDS            HBB (fragment): HBB_PONPY - Experimental evidence at transcript level: Swiss-Prot protein existence level 2. Involved in oxygen transport from the lung to the various peripheral tissues. From Pongo pygmaeus (Bornean orangutan).
   2612..2667    +  polyA_signal   β-globin poly(A) signal: rabbit β-globin polyadenylation signal (Gil and Proudfoot, 1987)
   3646..3666    +  protein_bind   attB4: mutant version of attB; core recombination site for the Gateway® BP reaction BP Clonase™
   3734..3945    +  promoter       EF-1α core promoter: core promoter for human elongation factor EF-1α
   3946..4884    +  intron         EF-1α intron A: intron upstream of the start codon of human EF-1α
   4911..4931    +  protein_bind   attB1: mutant version of attB; core recombination site for the Gateway® BP reaction BP Clonase™
   4951..5646    +  CDS            mKate2: mKate2 is a basic (constitutively fluorescent) red fluorescent protein published in 2009, derived from Entacmaea quadricolor. It is reported to be a rapidly-maturing monomer with moderate acid sensitivity.
   5666..5690    -  protein_bind   attB2: mutant version of attB; recombination site for the Gateway® BP reaction BP Clonase™
   5838..5912    +  CDS            HBB (fragment): HBB_PONPY - Experimental evidence at transcript level: Swiss-Prot protein existence level 2. Involved in oxygen transport from the lung to the various peripheral tissues. From Pongo pygmaeus (Bornean orangutan).
   5983..6038    +  polyA_signal   β-globin poly(A) signal: rabbit β-globin polyadenylation signal (Gil and Proudfoot, 1987)
   6422..6447    +  misc_feature   SA: splice acceptor site
   7119..7139    +  protein_bind   attB4: mutant version of attB; core recombination site for the Gateway® BP reaction BP Clonase™
   7207..7418    +  promoter       EF-1α core promoter: core promoter for human elongation factor EF-1α
   7419..8357    +  intron         EF-1α intron A: intron upstream of the start codon of human EF-1α
   8384..8404    +  protein_bind   attB1: mutant version of attB; core recombination site for the Gateway® BP reaction BP Clonase™
   8415..9131    +  CDS            EBFP2: EBFP2 is a basic (constitutively fluorescent) blue fluorescent protein published in 2007, derived from Aequorea victoria. It is reported to be a rapidly-maturing monomer with moderate acid sensitivity.
   9139..9163    -  protein_bind   attB2: mutant version of attB; recombination site for the Gateway® BP reaction BP Clonase™
   9167..9247    +  CDS            HBB (fragment): HBB_PONPY - Experimental evidence at transcript level: Swiss-Prot protein existence level 2. Involved in oxygen transport from the lung to the various peripheral tissues. From Pongo pygmaeus (Bornean orangutan).
   9318..9373    +  polyA_signal   β-globin poly(A) signal: rabbit β-globin polyadenylation signal (Gil and Proudfoot, 1987)
   9756..9778    -  protein_bind   lac operator (fragment): The lac repressor binds to the lac operator to inhibit transcription in E. coli. This inhibition can be relieved by adding lactose or isopropyl-β-D-thiogalactopyranoside (IPTG). lac repressor encoded by lacI
   9782..9812    -  promoter       lac promoter: promoter for the E. coli lac operon
   9827..9848    -  protein_bind   CAP binding site: CAP binding activates transcription in the presence of cAMP. E. coli catabolite activator protein
   9861..9900    -  CDS            lacI (fragment): lac repressor; lacI; The lac repressor binds to the lac operator to inhibit transcription in E. coli. This inhibition can be relieved by adding lactose or isopropyl-β-D-thiogalactopyranoside (IPTG).
  10073..10882   +  CDS            KanR: aminoglycoside phosphotransferase; aph(3')-Ia; confers resistance to kanamycin in bacteria or G418 (Geneticin®) in eukaryotes
>Addgene plasmid #103453 | LSB-hsa-miR-339-5p | depositor full sequence | sequence record 195955 | Full Sequence
AATTGAGGGGATAACGCAGGAAAGAACATGTGAGCAAAAGGCCAGCAAAAGGCCAGGAACCGTAAAAAGG
CCGCGTTGCTGGCGTTTTTCCATAGGCTCCGCCCCCCTGACGAGCATCACAAAAATCGACGCTCAAGTCA
GAGGTGGCGAAACCCGACAGGACTATAAAGATACCAGGCGTTTCCCCCTGGAAGCTCCCTCGTGCGCTCT
CCTGTTCCGACCCTGCCGCTTACCGGATACCTGTCCGCCTTTCTCCCTTCGGGAAGCGTGGCGCTTTCTC
ATAGCTCACGCTGTAGGTATCTCAGTTCGGTGTAGGTCGTTCGCTCCAAGCTGGGCTGTGTGCACGAACC
CCCCGTTCAGCCCGACCGCTGCGCCTTATCCGGTAACTATCGTCTTGAGTCCAACCCGGTAAGACACGAC
TTATCGCCACTGGCAGCAGCCACTGGTAACAGGATTAGCAGAGCGAGGTATGTAGGCGGTGCTACAGAGT
TCTTGAAGTGGTGGCCTAACTACGGCTACACTAGAAGAACAGTATTTGGTATCTGCGCTCTGCTGAAGCC
AGTTACCTTCGGAAAAAGAGTTGGTAGCTCTTGATCCGGCAAACAAACCACCGCTGGTAGCGGTGGTTTT
TTTGTTTGCAAGCAGCAGATTACGCGCAGAAAAAAAGGATCTCAAGAAGATCCTTTGATCTTTTCTACGG
GGTCTGACGCTCAGTGGAACGAAAACTCACGTTAAGGGATTTTGGTCATGAGATTATCAAAAAGGATCTT
CACCTAGATCCTTTTAAATTAAAAATGAAGTTTTAAATCAATCTAAAGTATATATGAGTAAACTTGGTCT
GACAGTTACCAATGCTTAATCAGTGAGGCACCTATCTCAGCGATCTGTCTATTTCGTTCATCCATAGTTG
CCTGACTCCCCGTCGTGTAGATAACTACGATACGGGAGGGCTTACCATCTGGCCCCAGTGCTGCAATGAT
ACCGCGAGAACCACGCTCACCGGCTCCAGATTTATCAGCAATAAACCAGCCAGCCGGAAGGGCCGAGCGC
AGAAGTGGTCCTGCAACTTTATCCGCCTCCATCCAGTCTATTAATTGTTGCCGGGAAGCTAGAGTAAGTA
GTTCGCCAGTTAATAGTTTGCGCAACGTTGTTGCCATTGCTACAGGCATCGTGGTGTCACGCTCGTCGTT
TGGTATGGCTTCATTCAGCTCCGGTTCCCAACGATCAAGGCGAGTTACATGATCCCCCATGTTGTGCAAA
AAAGCGGTTAGCTCCTTCGGTCCTCCGATCGTTGTCAGAAGTAAGTTGGCCGCAGTGTTATCACTCATGG
TTATGGCAGCACTGCATAATTCTCTTACTGTCATGCCATCCGTAAGATGCTTTTCTGTGACTGGTGAGTA
CTCAACCAAGTCATTCTGAGAATAGTGTATGCGGCGACCGAGTTGCTCTTGCCCGGCGTCAATACGGGAT
AATACCGCGCCACATAGCAGAACTTTAAAAGTGCTCATCATTGGAAAACGTTCTTCGGGGCGAAAACTCT
CAAGGATCTTACCGCTGTTGAGATCCAGTTCGATGTAACCCACTCGTGCACCCAACTGATCTTCAGCATC
TTTTACTTTCACCAGCGTTTCTGGGTGAGCAAAAACAGGAAGGCAAAATGCCGCAAAAAAGGGAATAAGG
GCGACACGGAAATGTTGAATACTCATACTCTTCCTTTTTCAATATTATTGAAGCATTTATCAGGGTTATT
GTCTCATGAGCGGATACATATTTGAATGTAGCTCCGAATTTCTCGAGGGCTTGTCGACGACGGCGGTCTC
CGTCGTCAGGATCATGAATTCGACCCGCCTGCCACCATGACCGAGTACAAGCCCACGGTGCGCCTCGCCA
CCCGCGACGACGTCCCCCGGGCCGTACGCACCCTCGCCGCCGCGTTCGCCGACTACCCCGCCACGCGCCA
CACCGTCGACCCGGACCGCCACATCGAGCGGGTCACCGAGCTGCAAGAACTCTTCCTCACGCGCGTCGGG
CTCGACATCGGCAAGGTGTGGGTCGCGGACGACGGCGCCGCGGTGGCGGTCTGGACCACGCCGGAGAGCG
TCGAAGCGGGGGCGGTGTTCGCCGAGATCGGCCCGCGCATGGCCGAGTTGAGCGGTTCCCGGCTGGCCGC
GCAGCAACAGATGGAAGGCCTCCTGGCGCCGCACCGGCCCAAGGAGCCCGCGTGGTTCCTGGCCACCGTC
GGCGTCTCGCCCGACCACCAGGGCAAGGGTCTGGGCAGCGCCGTCGTGCTCCCCGGAGTGGAGGCGGCCG
AGCGCGCCGGGGTGCCCGCCTTCCTGGAGACATCCGCGCCCCGCAACCTCCCCTTCTACGAGCGGCTCGG
CTTCACCGTCACCGCCGACGTCGAGGTGCCCGAAGGACCGCGCACCTGGTGCATGACCCGCAAGCCCGGT
GCCTGATACGCGTGAATTCACTCCTCAGGTGCAGGCTGCCTATCAGAAGGTGGTGGCTGGTGTGGCCAAT
GCCCTGGCTCACAAATACCACTGAGATCTTTTTCCCTCTGCCAAAAATTATGGGGACATCATGAAGCCCC
TTGAGCATCTGACTTCTGGCTAATAAAGGAAATTTATTTTCATTGCAATAGTGTGTTGGAATTTTTTGTG
TCTCTCACTCGGAAGGACATATGGGAGGGCAAATCATTTAAAACATCAGAATGAGTATTTGGTTTAGAGT
TTGGCAACATATGCCCATATGCTGGCTGCCATGAACAAAGGTTGGCTATAAAGAGGTCATCAGTATATGA
AACAGCCCCCTGCTGTCCATTCCTTATTCCATAGAAAAGCCTTGACTTGAGGTTAGATTTTTTTTATATT
TTGTTTTGTGTTATTTTTTTCTTTAACATCCCTAAAATTTTCCTTACATGTTTTACTAGCCAGATTTTTC
CTCCTCTCCTGACTACTCCCAGTCATAGCTGTCCCTCTTCTCTTATGGAGATCCCTCGACCTGCAGCCCA
AGCTTGAATTCTCTAGAATTACCCTGTTATCCCTATGCTTGGTTTACCGAGCTCTTATTGGTTTTCAAAC
TTCATTGACTGTGCCCAACGCGCCTGGGAGCTCACGGGGACAGCCCCCCCCCAAAGCCCCCAGGGATGTA
ATTACGTCCCTCCCCCGCTAGGGGGCAGCAGCGAGCCGCCCGGGGCTCCGCTCCGGTCCGGCGCTCCCCC
CGCATCCCCGAGCCGGCAGCGTGCGGGGACAGCCCGGGCACGGGGAAGGTGGCACGGGATCGCTTTCCTC
TGAACGCTTCTCGCTGCTCTTTGAGCCTGCAGACACCTGGGGGGATACGGGGAAAAAGCTAGGCTGAAAG
ACCGGTTCTTAGAATGACACGCGCCTGGGAGCTCACGGGGACAGCCCCCCCCCAAAGCCCCCAGGGATGT
AATTACGTCCCTCCCCCGCTAGGGGGCAGCAGCGAGCCGCCCGGGGCTCCGCTCCGGTCCGGCGCTCCCC
CCGCATCCCCGAGCCGGCAGCGTGCGGGGACAGCCCGGGCACGGGGAAGGTGGCACGGGATCGCTTTCCT
CTGAACGCTTCTCGCTGCTCTTTGAGCCTGCAGACACCTGGGGGGATACGGGGAAAAAGCTAACTTCTGA
GACGACAACTTTGTATAGAAAAGTTGGCTCCGAATTCGCCCTTGACAGCAGAGATCCAGTTTGGTTAATT
AATTGGCTCCGGTGCCCGTCAGTGGGCAGAGCGCACATCGCCCACAGTCCCCGAGAAGTTGTGGGGAGGG
GTCGGCAATTGAACCGGTGCCTAGAGAAGGTGGCGCGGGGTAAACTGGGAAAGTGATGTCGTGTACTGGC
TCCGCCTTTTTCCCGAGGGTGGGGGAGAACCGTATATAAGTGCAGTAGTCGCCGTGAACGTTCTTTTTCG
CAACGGGTTTGCCGCCAGAACACAGGTAAGTGCCGTGTGTGGTTCCCGCGGGCCTGGCCTCTTTACGGGT
TATGGCCCTTGCGTGCCTTGAATTACTTCCACCTGGCTGCAGTACGTGATTCTTGATCCCGAGCTTCGGG
TTGGAAGTGGGTGGGAGAGTTCGAGGCCTTGCGCTTAAGGAGCCCCTTCGCCTCGTGCTTGAGTTGAGGC
CTGGCCTGGGCGCTGGGGCCGCCGCGTGCGAATCTGGTGGCACCTTCGCGCCTGTCTCGCTGCTTTCGAT
AAGTCTCTAGCCATTTAAAATTTTTGATGACCTGCTGCGACGCTTTTTTTCTGGCAAGATAGTCTTGTAA
ATGCGGGCCAAGATCTGCACACTGGTATTTCGGTTTTTGGGGCCGCGGGCGGCGACGGGGCCCGTGCGTC
CCAGCGCACATGTTCGGCGAGGCGGGGCCTGCGAGCGCGGCCACCGAGAATCGGACGGGGGTAGTCTCAA
GCTGGCCGGCCTGCTCTGGTGCCTGGCCTCGCGCCGCCGTGTATCGCCCCGCCCTGGGCGGCAAGGCTGG
CCCGGTCGGCACCAGTTGCGTGAGCGGAAAGATGGCCGCTTCCCGGCCCTGCTGCAGGGAGCTCAAAATG
GAGGACGCGGCGCTCGGGAGAGCGGGCGGGTGAGTCACCCACACAAAGGAAAAGGGCCTTTCCGTCCTCA
GCCGTCGCTTCATGTGACTCCACGGAGTACCGGGCGCCGTCCAGGCACCTCGATTAGTTCTCGAGCTTTT
GGAGTACGTCGTCTTTAGGTTGGGGGGAGGGGTTTTATGCGATGGAGTTTCCCCACACTGAGTGGGTGGA
GACTGAAGTTAGGCCAGCTTGGCACTTGATGTAATTCTCCTTGGAATTTGCCCTTTTTGAGTTTGGATCT
TGGTTCATTCTCAAGCCTCAGACAGTGGTTCAAAGTTTTTTTCTTCCATTTCAGGTGTCGTGAGAAGGGC
GAATTCGACCCAAGTTTGTACAAAAAAGCAGGCTGGATCCAGGTGCCACCATGGTGAGCGAGCTGATTAA
GGAGAACATGCACATGAAGCTGTACATGGAGGGCACCGTGAACAACCACCACTTCAAGTGCACATCCGAG
GGCGAAGGCAAGCCCTACGAGGGCACCCAGACCATGAGAATCAAGGCGGTCGAGGGCGGCCCTCTCCCCT
TCGCCTTCGACATCCTGGCTACCAGCTTCATGTACGGCAGCAAAACCTTCATCAACCACACCCAGGGCAT
CCCCGACTTCTTTAAGCAGTCCTTCCCCGAGGGCTTCACATGGGAGAGAGTCACCACATACGAAGATGGG
GGCGTGCTGACCGCTACCCAGGACACCAGCCTCCAGGACGGCTGCCTCATCTACAACGTCAAGATCAGAG
GGGTGAACTTCCCATCCAACGGCCCTGTGATGCAGAAGAAAACACTCGGCTGGGAGGCCTCCACCGAGAC
ACTGTACCCCGCTGACGGCGGCCTGGAAGGCAGAGCCGACATGGCCCTGAAGCTCGTGGGCGGGGGCCAC
CTGATCTGCAACCTTAAGACCACATACAGATCCAAGAAACCCGCTAAGAACCTCAAGATGCCCGGCGTCT
ACTATGTGGACAGGAGACTGGAAAGAATCAAGGAGGCCGACAAAGAGACATACGTCGAGCAGCACGAGGT
GGCTGTGGCCAGATACTGCGACCTCCCTAGCAAACTGGGGCACAAACTTAATTGAGAATTCTACCACCCA
GCTTTCTTGTACAAAGTGGTACGTCTCAAGACCAGAGGTCTCTGCTTGATTTGTACGTGAGCTCCTGGAG
GACAGGGACGTGAGCTCCTGGAGGACAGGGACGTGAGCTCCTGGAGGACAGGGACGTGAGCTCCTGGAGG
ACAGGGACAACCAGAAGAGACCTGTGCTTCACTCCTCAGGTGCAGGCTGCCTATCAGAAGGTGGTGGCTG
GTGTGGCCAATGCCCTGGCTCACAAATACCACTGAGATCTTTTTCCCTCTGCCAAAAATTATGGGGACAT
CATGAAGCCCCTTGAGCATCTGACTTCTGGCTAATAAAGGAAATTTATTTTCATTGCAATAGTGTGTTGG
AATTTTTTGTGTCTCTCACTCGGAAGGACATATGGGAGGGCAAATCATTTAAAACATCAGAATGAGTATT
TGGTTTAGAGTTTGGCAACATATGCCCATATGCTGGCTGCCATGAACAAAGGTTGGCTATAAAGAGGTCA
TCAGTATATGAAACAGCCCCCTGCTGTCCATTCCTTATTCCATAGAAAAGCCTTGACTTGAGGTTAGATT
TTTTTTATATTTTGTTTTGTGTTATTTTTTTCTTTAACATCCCTAAAATTTTCCTTACATGTTTTACTAG
CCAGATTTTTCCTCCTCTCCTGACTACTCCCAGTCATAGCTGTCCCTCTTCTCTTATGGAGATCCCGAGC
GGTGCGTTTTTATGCTTGTAGTATTGTATAATGTTTTTAAGATCCAAGCTTCTGACCTCTTCTCTTCCTC
CCACAGGGCCTCGAGACAATTGCATCGATGGTACCAGTGAAAGTCTGCAATGAATTCGAGTTGGCGCGCC
TGTCATTCTAAATCTCTCTTTCAGCCTAAAGCTTTTTCCCCGTATCCCCCCAGGTGTCTGCAGGCTCAAA
GAGCAGCGAGAAGCGTTCAGAGGAAAGCGATCCCGTGCCACCTTCCCCGTGCCCGGGCTGTCCCCGCACG
CTGCCGGCTCGGGGATGCGGGGGGAGCGCCGGACCGGAGCGGAGCCCCGGGCGGCTCGCTGCTGCCCCCT
AGCGGGGGAGGGACGTAATTACATCCCTGGGGGCTTTGGGAGGGGGCTGTCCCCGTGAGCTCCCAGGCGC
GCCTGTCATTCTAAATCTCTCTTTCAGCCTAAAGCTTTTTCCCCGTATCCCCCCAGGTGTCTGCAGGCTC
AAAGAGCAGCGAGAAGCGTTCAGAGGAAAGCGATCCCGTGCCACCTTCCCCGTGCCCGGGCTGTCCCCGC
ACGCTGCCGGCTCGGGGATGCGGGGGGAGCGCCGGACCGGAGCGGAGCCCCGGGCGGCTCGCTGCTGCCC
CCTAGCGGGGGAGGGACGTAATTACATCCCTGGGGGCTTTGGGGGGGGGCTGTCCCCGTGAGCTCCCAGG
CGCGCCAACTCGGTACCGTATCGATGTCGACGTTAACGCTAGTGATATCAACTTTGTATAGAAAAGTTGG
CTCCGAATTCGCCCTTGACAGCAGAGATCCAGTTTGGTTAATTAATTGGCTCCGGTGCCCGTCAGTGGGC
AGAGCGCACATCGCCCACAGTCCCCGAGAAGTTGTGGGGAGGGGTCGGCAATTGAACCGGTGCCTAGAGA
AGGTGGCGCGGGGTAAACTGGGAAAGTGATGTCGTGTACTGGCTCCGCCTTTTTCCCGAGGGTGGGGGAG
AACCGTATATAAGTGCAGTAGTCGCCGTGAACGTTCTTTTTCGCAACGGGTTTGCCGCCAGAACACAGGT
AAGTGCCGTGTGTGGTTCCCGCGGGCCTGGCCTCTTTACGGGTTATGGCCCTTGCGTGCCTTGAATTACT
TCCACCTGGCTGCAGTACGTGATTCTTGATCCCGAGCTTCGGGTTGGAAGTGGGTGGGAGAGTTCGAGGC
CTTGCGCTTAAGGAGCCCCTTCGCCTCGTGCTTGAGTTGAGGCCTGGCCTGGGCGCTGGGGCCGCCGCGT
GCGAATCTGGTGGCACCTTCGCGCCTGTCTCGCTGCTTTCGATAAGTCTCTAGCCATTTAAAATTTTTGA
TGACCTGCTGCGACGCTTTTTTTCTGGCAAGATAGTCTTGTAAATGCGGGCCAAGATCTGCACACTGGTA
TTTCGGTTTTTGGGGCCGCGGGCGGCGACGGGGCCCGTGCGTCCCAGCGCACATGTTCGGCGAGGCGGGG
CCTGCGAGCGCGGCCACCGAGAATCGGACGGGGGTAGTCTCAAGCTGGCCGGCCTGCTCTGGTGCCTGGC
CTCGCGCCGCCGTGTATCGCCCCGCCCTGGGCGGCAAGGCTGGCCCGGTCGGCACCAGTTGCGTGAGCGG
AAAGATGGCCGCTTCCCGGCCCTGCTGCAGGGAGCTCAAAATGGAGGACGCGGCGCTCGGGAGAGCGGGC
GGGTGAGTCACCCACACAAAGGAAAAGGGCCTTTCCGTCCTCAGCCGTCGCTTCATGTGACTCCACGGAG
TACCGGGCGCCGTCCAGGCACCTCGATTAGTTCTCGAGCTTTTGGAGTACGTCGTCTTTAGGTTGGGGGG
AGGGGTTTTATGCGATGGAGTTTCCCCACACTGAGTGGGTGGAGACTGAAGTTAGGCCAGCTTGGCACTT
GATGTAATTCTCCTTGGAATTTGCCCTTTTTGAGTTTGGATCTTGGTTCATTCTCAAGCCTCAGACAGTG
GTTCAAAGTTTTTTTCTTCCATTTCAGGTGTCGTGAGAAGGGCGAATTCGACCCAAGTTTGTACAAAAAA
GCAGGCTCGCCACCATGGTGAGCAAGGGCGAGGAGCTGTTCACCGGGGTGGTGCCCATCCTGGTCGAGCT
GGACGGCGACGTAAACGGCCACAAGTTCAGCGTGAGGGGCGAGGGCGAGGGCGATGCCACCAACGGCAAG
CTGACCCTGAAGTTCATCTGCACCACCGGCAAGCTGCCCGTGCCCTGGCCCACCCTCGTGACCACCCTGA
GCCACGGCGTGCAGTGCTTCGCCCGCTACCCCGACCACATGAAGCAGCACGACTTCTTCAAGTCCGCCAT
GCCCGAAGGCTACGTCCAGGAGCGCACCATCTTCTTCAAGGACGACGGCACCTACAAGACCCGCGCCGAG
GTGAAGTTCGAGGGCGACACCCTAGTGAACCGCATCGAGCTGAAGGGCGTCGACTTCAAGGAGGACGGCA
ACATCCTGGGGCACAAGCTGGAGTACAACTTCAACAGCCACAACATCTATATCATGGCCGTCAAGCAGAA
GAACGGCATCAAGGTGAACTTCAAGATCCGCCACAACGTGGAGGACGGCAGCGTGCAGCTCGCCGACCAC
TACCAGCAGAACACCCCCATCGGCGACGGCCCCGTGCTGCTGCCCGACAGCCACTACCTGAGCACCCAGT
CCGTGCTGAGCAAAGACCCCAACGAGAAGCGCGATCACATGGTCCTGCTGGAGTTCCGCACCGCCGCCGG
GATCACTCTCGGCATGGACGAGCTGTACAAGTAATACCACCCAGCTTTCTTGTACAAAGTGGTACGCGTG
AATTCACTCCTCAGGTGCAGGCTGCCTATCAGAAGGTGGTGGCTGGTGTGGCCAATGCCCTGGCTCACAA
ATACCACTGAGATCTTTTTCCCTCTGCCAAAAATTATGGGGACATCATGAAGCCCCTTGAGCATCTGACT
TCTGGCTAATAAAGGAAATTTATTTTCATTGCAATAGTGTGTTGGAATTTTTTGTGTCTCTCACTCGGAA
GGACATATGGGAGGGCAAATCATTTAAAACATCAGAATGAGTATTTGGTTTAGAGTTTGGCAACATATGC
CCATATGCTGGCTGCCATGAACAAAGGTTGGCTATAAAGAGGTCATCAGTATATGAAACAGCCCCCTGCT
GTCCATTCCTTATTCCATAGAAAAGCCTTGACTTGAGGTTAGATTTTTTTTATATTTTGTTTTGTGTTAT
TTTTTTCTTTAACATCCCTAAAATTTTCCTTACATGTTTTACTAGCCAGATTTTTCCTCCTCTCCTGACT
ACTCCCAGTCATAGCTGTCCCTCTTCTCTTATGGAGATCCCTCGACCTGCAGCCCAAGCTTGGCGTAATC
ATGGTCATAGCTGTTTCCTGTGTGAAATTGTTATCCGCTCACAATTCCACACAACATACGAGCCGGAAGC
ATAAAGTGTAAAGCCTGGGGTGCCTAATGAGTGAGCTAACTCACATTAATTGCGTTGCGCTCACTGCCCG
CTTTCCAGTCGGGAAACCTGTCGTGCCAGCGGATCGACAGTACTAAGCTTGGTCTAATACCCAATCTCTC
GTCTTATCCAGATGTTTTATACGCCTCTGGCCCGTGTCTCAAAATCTCTGATGTTACATTGCACAAGATA
AAATAATATCATCATGAACAATAAAACTGTCTGCTTACATAAACAGTAATACAAGGGGTGTTATGAGCCA
TATTCAACGGGAAACGTCGAGGCCGCGATTAAATTCCAACATGGATGCTGATTTATATGGGTATAAATGG
GCTCGCGATAATGTCGGGCAATCAGGTGCGACAATCTATCGCTTGTATGGGAAGCCCGATGCGCCAGAGT
TGTTTCTGAAACATGGCAAAGGTAGCGTTGCCAATGATGTTACAGATGAGATGGTCAGACTAAACTGGCT
GACGGAATTTATGCCTCTTCCGACCATCAAGCATTTTATCCGTACTCCTGATGATGCATGGTTACTCACC
ACTGCGATCCCCGGAAAAACAGCATTCCAGGTATTAGAAGAATATCCTGATTCAGGTGAAAATATTGTTG
ATGCGCTGGCAGTGTTCCTGCGCCGGTTGCATTCGATTCCTGTTTGTAATTGTCCTTTTAACAGCGATCG
CGTATTTCGTCTCGCTCAGGCGCAATCACGAATGAATAACGGTTTGGTTGATGCGAGTGATTTTGATGAC
GAGCGTAATGGCTGGCCTGTTGAACAAGTCTGGAAAGAAATGCATAAACTTTTGCCATTCTCACCGGATT
CAGTCGTCACTCATGGTGATTTCTCACTTGATAACCTTATTTTTGACGAGGGGAAATTAATAGGTTGTAT
TGATGTTGGACGAGTCGGAATCGCAGACCGATACCAGGATCTTGCCATCCTATGGAACTGCCTCGGTGAG
TTTTCTCCTTCATTACAGAAACGGCTTTTTCAAAAATATGGTATTGATAATCCTGATATGAATAAATTGC
AGTTTCATTTGATGCTCGATGAGTTTTTCTAATCAGAATTGGTTAATTGGTTGTAACACTGGCAGAGCAT
TACGCTGACTTGACGGGACGGCGCAAGCTCATGACCAAAATCCCTTAACGTGAGTTACGCGTCGTTCCAC
TGAGCGTCAGAGGTATCACTAGTATTACAGAGGTAAGTTATAACAGTCGCCTAACCC
