>Addgene plasmid #103453 | LSB-hsa-miR-339-5p | depositor partial sequence | sequence record 195956 | hsa-miR-339-5p target
CGTGAGCTCCTGGAGGACAGGGA
