>Addgene plasmid #103453 | LSB-hsa-miR-339-5p | addgene partial sequence | sequence record 270653 | mKate2-F 5'-ACCCGCTAAGAACCTCAAGA-3'
CAAGGAGGCCGACAAAGAGACATACGTCGAGCAGCACGAGGTGGCTGTGGCCAGATACTGCGACCTCCCT
AGCAAACTGGGGCACAAACTTAATTGAGAATTCTACCACCCAGCTTTCTTGTACAAAGTGGTACGTCTCA
AGACCAGAGGTCTCTGCTTGATTTGTACGTGAGCTCCTGGAGGACAGGGACGTGAGCTCCTGGAGGACAG
GGACGTGAGCTCCTGGAGGACAGGGACGTGAGCTCCTGGAGGACAGGGACAACCAGAAGAGACCTGTGCT
TCACTCCTCAGGTGCAGGCTGCCTATCAGAAGGTGGTGGCTGGTGTGGCCAATGCCCTGGCTCACAAATA
CCACTGAGATCTTTTTCCCTCTGCCAAAAATTATGGGGACATCATGAAGCCCCTTGAGCATCTGACTTCT
GGCTAATAAAGGAAATTTATTTTCATTGCAATAGTGTGTTGGAATTTTTTGTGTCTCTCACTCGGAAGGA
CATATGGGAGGGCAAATCATTTAAAACATCAGAATGAGTATTTGGTTTAGAGTTTGGCAACATATGCCCA
TATGCTGGCTGCCATGAACAAAGGTTGGCTATAAAGAGGTCATCAGTATATGAAACAGCCCCCTGCTGTC
CATTCCTTATTCCATAGAAAAGCCTTGACTTGAGGTTAGATTTTTTTT
